>Addgene plasmid #205757 | pcDuex2-rsTagRFP | addgene full sequence | sequence record 405277 | Addgene NGS Result
GACGGATCGGGAGATCTCCCGATCCCCTATGGTGCACTCTCAGTACAATCTGCTCTGATGCCGCATAGTT
AAGCCAGTATCTGCTCCCTGCTTGTGTGTTGGAGGTCGCTGAGTAGTGCGCGAGCAAAATTTAAGCTACA
ACAAGGCAAGGCTTGACCGACAATTGCATGAAGAATCTGCTTAGGGTTAGGCGTTTTGCGCTGCTTCGCG
ATGTACGGGCCAGATATACGCGTTGACATTGATTATTGACTAGTTATTAATAGTAATCAATTACGGGGTC
ATTAGTTCATAGCCCATATATGGAGTTCCGCGTTACATAACTTACGGTAAATGGCCCGCCTGGCTGACCG
CCCAACGACCCCCGCCCATTGACGTCAATAATGACGTATGTTCCCATAGTAACGCCAATAGGGACTTTCC
ATTGACGTCAATGGGTGGAGTATTTACGGTAAACTGCCCACTTGGCAGTACATCAAGTGTATCATATGCC
AAGTACGCCCCCTATTGACGTCAATGACGGTAAATGGCCCGCCTGGCATTATGCCCAGTACATGACCTTA
TGGGACTTTCCTACTTGGCAGTACATCTACGTATTAGTCATCGCTATTACCATGGTGATGCGGTTTTGGC
AGTACATCAATGGGCGTGGATAGCGGTTTGACTCACGGGGATTTCCAAGTCTCCACCCCATTGACGTCAA
TGGGAGTTTGTTTTGGCACCAAAATCAACGGGACTTTCCAAAATGTCGTAACAACTCCGCCCCATTGACG
CAAATGGGCGGTAGGCGTGTACGGTGGGAGGTCTATATAAGCAGAGCTCTCTGGCTAACTAGAGAACCCA
CTGCTTACTGGTCCGGATTCAATTAATCATCGGCTCGTATAATATACCCGTTTTTTTGGGCTAGAAATAA
TTTTGTCTAACTTTAAGAAGGAGATATCTCGAGATGGTGTCTAAGGGCGAAGAGCTGATTAAGGAGAACA
TGCACATGAAGCTGTACATGGAGGGCACCGTGAACAACCACCACTTCAAGTGCACATCCGAGGGCGAAGG
CAAGCCCTACGAGGGCACCCAGACCATGAGAATCAAGGTGGTCGAGGGCGGCCCTCTCCCCTTCGCCTTC
GACATCCTGGCTACCAGCTTCATGTACGGCAGCCGCACCTTCATCAACCACACCCAGGGCATCCCCGACT
TCTGGAAGCAGTCCTTCCCTGAGGGCTTCACATGGGAGAGAGTCACCACATACGAAGACGGGGGCGTGCT
GACCGCTACCCAGGACACCAGCCTCCAGGACGGCTGCCTCATCTACAACGTCAAGCTCAGAGGGGTGAAC
TTCCCATCCAACGGCCCTGTGATGCAGAAGAAAACACTCGGCTGGGAGGCCGCCACCGAGATGCTGTACC
CCGCTGACGGCGGCCTGGAAGGCAGAGGGGACATGGCCCTGAAGCTCGTGGGCGGGGGCCACCTGATCTG
CAACTTGAAGACCACATACAGATCCAAGAATCCCGCTAAGAACCTCAAGATGCCCGGCGTCTACTTTGTG
GACCACAGACTGGAAAGAATCAAGGAGGCCGACAAAGAGACCTACGTCGAGCAGCACGAGGTGGCTGTGG
CCAGATACTGCGACCTCCCTAGCAAACTGGGGCACAAGCTTAATTGATCTAGAGGGCCCGTTTAAACCCG
CTGATCAGCCTCGACTGTGCCTTCTAGTTGCCAGCCATCTGTTGTTTGCCCCTCCCCCGTGCCTTCCTTG
ACCCTGGAAGGTGCCACTCCCACTGTCCTTTCCTAATAAAATGAGGAAATTGCATCGCATTGTCTGAGTA
GGTGTCATTCTATTCTGGGGGGTGGGGTGGGGCAGGACAGCAAGGGGGAGGATTGGGAAGACAATAGCAG
GCATGCTGGGGATGCGGTGGGCTCTATGGCTTCTGAGGCGGAAAGAACCAGCTGGGGCTCTAGGGGGTAT
CCCC
[124 nt withheld, positions 1965-2088]
C
[91 nt withheld, positions 2090-2180]
A
[49 nt withheld, positions 2182-2230]
CCTTTGACGTTGGAGTCCACGTTCTTT
[37 nt withheld, positions 2258-2294]
ACCCTATCTCGGTCTATTCTTTTGATTTATAAGGGATTTTGCCGATTTCGGCCTATTGGTTAAAAAATGA
GCTGATTTAACAAAAATTTAACGCGAATTAATTCTGTGGAATGTGTGTCAGTTAGGGTGTGGAAAGTCCC
CAGGCTCCCCAGCAGGCAGAAGTATGCAAAGCATGCATCTCAATTAGTCAGCAACCAGGTGTGGAAAGTC
CCCAGGCTCCCCAGCAGGCAGAAGTATGCAAAGCATGCATCTCAATTAGTCAGCAACCATAGTCCCGCCC
CTAACTCCGCCCATCCCGCCCCTAACTCCGCCCAGTTCCGCCCATTCTCCGCCCCATGGCTGACTAATTT
TTTTTATTTATGCAGAGGCCGAGGCCGCCTCTGCCTCTGAGCTATTCCAGAAGTAGTGAGGAGGCTTTTT
TGGAGGCCTAGGCTTTTGCAAAAAGCTCCCGGGAGCTTGTATATCCATTTTCGGATCTGATCAAGAGACA
GGATGAGGATCGTTTCGCATGATTGAACAAGATGGATTGCACGCAGGTTCTCCGGCCGCTTGGGTGGAGA
GGCTATTCGGCTATGACTGGGCACAACAGACAATCGGCTGCTCTGATGCCGCCGTGTTCCGGCTGTCAGC
GCAGGGGCGCCCGGTTCTTTTTGTCAAGACCGACCTGTCCGGTGCCCTGAATGAACTGCAGGACGAGGCA
GCGCGGCTATCGTGGCTGGCCACGACGGGCGTTCCTTGCGCAGCTGTGCTCGACGTTGTCACTGAAGCGG
GAAGGGACTGGCTGCTATTGGGCGAAGTGCCGGGGCAGGATCTCCTGTCATCTCACCTTGCTCCTGCCGA
GAAAGTATCCATCATGGCTGATGCAATGCGGCGGCTGCATACGCTTGATCCGGCTACCTGCCCATTCGAC
CACCAAGCGAAACATCGCATCGAGCGAGCACGTACTCGGATGGAAGCCGGTCTTGTCGATCAGGATGATC
TGGACGAAGAGCATCAGGGGCTCGCGCCAGCCGAACTGTTCGCCAGGCTCAAGGCGCGCATGCCCGACGG
CGAGGATCTCGTCGTGACCCATGGCGATGCCTGCTTGCCGAATATCATGGTGGAAAATGGCCGCTTTTCT
GGATTCATCGACTGTGGCCGGCTGGGTGTGGCGGACCGCTATCAGGACATAGCGTTGGCTACCCGTGATA
TTGCTGAAGAGCTTGGCGGCGAATGGGCTGACCGCTTCCTCGTGCTTTACGGTATCGCCGCTCCCGATTC
GCAGCGCATCGCCTTCTATCGCCTTCTTGACGAGTTCTTCTGAGCGGGACTCTGGGGTTCGAAATGACCG
ACCAAGCGACGCCCAACCTGCCATCACGAGATTTCGATTCCACCGCCGCCTTCTATGAAAGGTTGGGCTT
CGGAATCGTTTTCCGGGACGCCGGCTGGATGATCCTCCAGCGCGGGGATCTCATGCTGGAGTTCTTCGCC
CACCCCAACTTGTTTATTGCAGCTTATAATGGTTACAAATAAAGCAATAGCATCACAAATTTCACAAATA
AAGCATTTTTTTCACTGCATTCTAGTTGTGGTTTGTCCAAACTCATCAATGTATCTTATCATGTCTGTAT
ACCGTCGACCTCTAGCTAGAGCTTGGCGTAATCATGGTCATAGCTGTTTCCTGTGTGAAATTGTTATCCG
CTCACAATTCCACACAACATACGAGCCGGAAGCATAAAGTGTAAAGCCTGGGGTGCCTAATGAGTGAGCT
AACTCACATTAATTGCGTTGCGCTCACTGCCCGCTTTCCAGTCGGGAAACCTGTCGTGCCAGCTGCATTA
ATGAATCGGCCAACGCGCGGGGAGAGGCGGTTTGCGTATTGGGCGCTCTTCCGCTTCCTCGCTCACTGAC
TCGCTGCGCTCGGTCGTTCGGCTGCGGCGAGCGGTATCAGCTCACTCAAAGGCGGTAATACGGTTATCCA
CAGAATCAGGGGATAACGCAGGAAAGAACATGTGAGCAAAAGGCCAGCAAAAGGCCAGGAACCGTAAAAA
GGCCGCGTTGCTGGCGTTTTTCCATAGGCTCCGCCCCCCTGACGAGCATCACAAAAATCGACGCTCAAGT
CAGAGGTGGCGAAACCCGACAGGACTATAAAGATACCAGGCGTTTCCCCCTGGAAGCTCCCTCGTGCGCT
CTCCTGTTCCGACCCTGCCGCTTACCGGATACCTGTCCGCCTTTCTCCCTTCGGGAAGCGTGGCGCTTTC
TCATAGCTCACGCTGTAGGTATCTCAGTTCGGTGTAGGTCGTTCGCTCCAAGCTGGGCTGTGTGCACGAA
CCCCCCGTTCAGCCCGACCGCTGCGCCTTATCCGGTAACTATCGTCTTGAGTCCAACCCGGTAAGACACG
ACTTATCGCCACTGGCAGCAGCCACTGGTAACAGGATTAGCAGAGCGAGGTATGTAGGCGGTGCTACAGA
GTTCTTGAAGTGGTGGCCTAACTACGGCTACACTAGAAGAACAGTATTTGGTATCTGCGCTCTGCTGAAG
CCAGTTACCTTCGGAAAAAGAGTTGGTAGCTCTTGATCCGGCAAACAAACCACCGCTGGTAGCGGTGGTT
TTTTTGTTTGCAAGCAGCAGATTACGCGCAGAAAAAAAGGATCTCAAGAAGATCCTTTGATCTTTTCTAC
GGGGTCTGACGCTCAGTGGAACGAAAACTCACGTTAAGGGATTTTGGTCATGAGATTATCAAAAAGGATC
TTCACCTAGATCCTTTTAAATTAAAAATGAAGTTTTAAATCAATCTAAAGTATATATGAGTAAACTTGGT
CTGACAGTTACCAATGCTTAATCAGTGAGGCACCTATCTCAGCGATCTGTCTATTTCGTTCATCCATAGT
TGCCTGACTCCCCGTCGTGTAGATAACTACGATACGGGAGGGCTTACCATCTGGCCCCAGTGCTGCAATG
ATACCGCGAGACCCACGCTCACCGGCTCCAGATTTATCAGCAATAAACCAGCCAGCCGGAAGGGCCGAGC
GCAGAAGTGGTCCTGCAACTTTATCCGCCTCCATCCAGTCTATTAATTGTTGCCGGGAAGCTAGAGTAAG
TAGTTCGCCAGTTAATAGTTTGCGCAACGTTGTTGCCATTGCTACAGGCATCGTGGTGTCACGCTCGTCG
TTTGGTATGGCTTCATTCAGCTCCGGTTCCCAACGATCAAGGCGAGTTACATGATCCCCCATGTTGTGCA
AAAAAGCGGTTAGCTCCTTCGGTCCTCCGATCGTTGTCAGAAGTAAGTTGGCCGCAGTGTTATCACTCAT
GGTTATGGCAGCACTGCATAATTCTCTTACTGTCATGCCATCCGTAAGATGCTTTTCTGTGACTGGTGAG
TACTCAACCAAGTCATTCTGAGAATAGTGTATGCGGCGACCGAGTTGCTCTTGCCCGGCGTCAATACGGG
ATAATACCGCGCCACATAGCAGAACTTTAAAAGTGCTCATCATTGGAAAACGTTCTTCGGGGCGAAAACT
CTCAAGGATCTTACCGCTGTTGAGATCCAGTTCGATGTAACCCACTCGTGCACCCAACTGATCTTCAGCA
TCTTTTACTTTCACCAGCGTTTCTGGGTGAGCAAAAACAGGAAGGCAAAATGCCGCAAAAAAGGGAATAA
GGGCGACACGGAAATGTTGAATACTCATACTCTTCCTTTTTCAATATTATTGAAGCATTTATCAGGGTTA
TTGTCTCATGAGCGGATACATATTTGAATGTATTTAGAAAAATAAACAAATAGGGGTTCCGCGCACATTT
CCCCGAAAAGTGCCACCTGACGTC
Features (pLannotate 1.2.2; 21 found; start..end, strand, type, name):
     28..80      -  misc_feature   bom (fragment): basis of mobility region from pBR322
    235..614     +  enhancer       CMV enhancer: human cytomegalovirus immediate early enhancer
    615..818     +  promoter       CMV promoter: human cytomegalovirus (CMV) immediate early promoter
    814..847     +  LTR            5' LTR (truncated) (fragment): truncated 5' long terminal repeat (LTR) from HIV-1
    860..883     +  promoter       trc promoter (fragment): strong E. coli promoter; hybrid between the trp and lac UV5 promoters
    912..934     +  RBS            RBS: efficient ribosome binding site from bacteriophage T7 gene 10 (Olins and Rangwala, 1989)
    944..1654    +  CDS            rsTagRFP: rsTagRFP is a photoswitchable red fluorescent protein published in 2012, derived from Entacmaea quadricolor. It has high acid sensitivity.
   1695..1919    +  polyA_signal   bGH poly(A) signal: bovine growth hormone polyadenylation signal
   1923..1944    +  promoter       SV40 promoter (fragment): SV40 enhancer and early promoter
   1965..2393    +  rep_origin     f1 ori (sequence partly withheld): f1 bacteriophage origin of replication; arrow indicates direction of (+) strand synthesis
   2407..2736    +  promoter       SV40 promoter: SV40 enhancer and early promoter
   2803..3594    +  CDS            neo: KKA2_KLEPN - Also known as kan, nptII. Experimental evidence at protein level: Swiss-Prot protein existence level 1. Resistance to kanamycin, neomycin, paromomycin, ribostamycin, butirosin and gentamicin B. From Klebsiella pneumoniae.
   3618..3776    +  CDS            ble (fragment): BLE_KLEPN - Experimental evidence at protein level: Swiss-Prot protein existence level 1. Binding protein with a strong affinity to the bleomycin family of antibiotics. Binds to CL990; an antimitotic-antibiotic compound. From Klebsiella pneumoniae.
   3771..3892    +  polyA_signal   SV40 poly(A) signal: SV40 polyadenylation signal
   3965..3981    -  protein_bind   lac operator: The lac repressor binds to the lac operator to inhibit transcription in E. coli. This inhibition can be relieved by adding lactose or isopropyl-β-D-thiogalactopyranoside (IPTG). lac repressor encoded by lacI
   3989..4019    -  promoter       lac promoter: promoter for the E. coli lac operon
   4034..4055    -  protein_bind   CAP binding site: CAP binding activates transcription in the presence of cAMP. E. coli catabolite activator protein
   4068..4160    -  CDS            lacI (fragment): lac repressor; lacI; The lac repressor binds to the lac operator to inhibit transcription in E. coli. This inhibition can be relieved by adding lactose or isopropyl-β-D-thiogalactopyranoside (IPTG).
   4343..4931    -  rep_origin     ori: high-copy-number ColE1/pMB1/pBR322/pUC origin of replication
   5102..5962    -  CDS            AmpR: β-lactamase; bla; confers resistance to ampicillin, carbenicillin, and related antibiotics
   5963..6067    -  promoter       AmpR promoter: bla
