[The description below was written by a language model from this plasmid's Addgene catalogue record and pLannotate feature annotations shown in this document.]
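Description:
pcDuex2-rsTagRFP is a 6.1 kb mammalian expression plasmid built on the pcDuex2 backbone and carrying the 711 bp synthetic coding sequence for rsTagRFP, a reversibly photoswitchable red fluorescent protein derived from the Entacmaea quadricolor lineage. It is maintained in E. coli as a high-copy plasmid through a ColE1/pUC-type origin and selected with ampicillin via the β-lactamase gene and its native promoter. An f1 phage origin is also present, as are small remnants of lac regulatory sequences and a pBR322 bom fragment left over from the vector's ancestry.

The rsTagRFP open reading frame lies downstream of the human cytomegalovirus immediate-early enhancer and promoter and is terminated by the bovine growth hormone polyadenylation signal, giving strong constitutive expression after transfection of mammalian cells. Between the CMV promoter and the start of the coding sequence, the annotation also detects a fragment of the bacterial trc promoter and a T7 gene 10 ribosome binding site. This arrangement suggests the same cassette can also be expressed in E. coli, though the record itself only states mammalian expression as the purpose. A short match to a truncated HIV-1 LTR in this region is a fragment only and does not indicate a lentiviral vector. A second cassette places the neomycin phosphotransferase gene under the SV40 early promoter with an SV40 polyadenylation signal, which allows G418 selection of stably transfected cells; the adjacent ble match is only a partial fragment.

The insert is listed as unmutated and no fusion tags or targeting sequences are annotated, so the protein is expressed on its own. The construct was deposited with work on temporally multiplexed imaging of signaling networks in living cells.
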