Addgene plasmid #205757: pcDuex2-rsTagRFP
Purpose: Expression of rsTagRFP in mamalian cells
Depositing lab: Edward Boyden. Publication: Temporally multiplexed imaging of dynamic signaling networks in living cells. Qian Y, Celiker OT, Wang Z, Guner-Ataman B, Boyden ES. Cell. 2023 Dec 7;186(25):5656-5672.e21. doi: 10.1016/j.cell.2023.11.010. Epub 2023 Nov 28. PubMed 38029746.
Backbone
  Vector backbone: pcDuex2
  Vector type: Mammalian Expression
Growth in bacteria
  Bacterial resistance: Ampicillin, 100 μg/mL
  Growth temperature: 37°C
  Growth strain: DH5alpha
  Copy number: High Copy
Gene/Insert
  Gene/Insert name: rsTagRFP
  Species: Synthetic
  Insert size (bp): 711
  Mutation: wt
  Cloning method: Restriction Enzyme; 5′ cloning site Unknown (unknown if destroyed); 3′ cloning site Unknown (unknown if destroyed)
Terms and licenses: Academic/Nonprofit Terms; Industry Terms: Not Available to Industry
Depositor comments: Please visit https://www.biorxiv.org/content/10.1101/2022.08.22.504781v1.full for bioRxiv preprint.
How to cite: pcDuex2-rsTagRFP was a gift from Edward Boyden (Addgene plasmid # 205757 ; http://n2t.net/addgene:205757 ; RRID:Addgene_205757)
